Addgene plasmid #237553: Topo_SpCas9.tracrRNA-CS1_AsCas12a DRv10
Purpose: TOPO vector for the cloning of the SpCas9 tracrRNA-CS1 - AsCas12a Direct Repeat (DR) v10 fragment into the pLCHKO_v4 hgRNA vector for scCHyMErA-Seq experiments.
Depositing lab: Thomas Gonatopoulos-Pournatzis. Depositing organization: National Cancer Institute (NCI). Publication: Single-cell exon deletion profiling reveals splicing events that shape gene expression and cell state dynamics. Kumari B, Damodaran AP, Guiblet WM, Xiao MS, Behera AK, On TA, McIntosh CE, Teszler M, Holloway C, Le S, Parab N, Zhao Y, Aregger M, Gonatopoulos-Pournatzis T. Nat Commun. 2026 Feb 3;17(1):1218. doi: 10.1038/s41467-026-68774-w. PubMed 41633991.
Backbone
  Vector backbone: TOPO
  Vector type: CRISPR
Growth in bacteria
  Bacterial resistance: Kanamycin, 50 μg/mL
  Growth temperature: 37°C
  Growth strain: ccdB Survival
  Copy number: High Copy
Gene/Insert
  Gene/Insert name: SpCas9.tracrRNA-CS1_AsCas12a DRv10
  Species: Acidaminococcus sp. BV3L6, Streptococcus pyogenes
  Cloning method: Gibson Cloning
  Sequencing primers: 5′ GTAAAACGACGGCCAGT; 3′ CAGGAAACAGCTATGAC
Terms and licenses: Academic/Nonprofit Terms; Industry Terms: Not Available to Industry
Depositor comments: Guide expression cassettes contain 10x Genomics capture sequence 2 (CS2), tevopreQ1 riboswitch, and BveI cloning sites.
How to cite: Topo_SpCas9.tracrRNA-CS1_AsCas12a DRv10 was a gift from Thomas Gonatopoulos-Pournatzis (Addgene plasmid # 237553 ; http://n2t.net/addgene:237553 ; RRID:Addgene_237553)
