[The description below was written by a language model from this plasmid's Addgene catalogue record and pLannotate feature annotations shown in this document.]
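Description:
Topo_SpCas9.tracrRNA-CS1_AsCas12a DRv10 is a small (about 3.7 kb) bacterial TOPO-type cloning plasmid that serves as a donor of a hybrid guide RNA scaffold fragment rather than as an expression vector in its own right. It replicates from a high-copy ColE1/pUC-type origin and is selected with kanamycin through the Tn5-derived NeoR/KanR gene. The annotation also finds a BleoR (Sh ble) coding sequence preceded by a partial AmpR promoter. The cloning region has the usual TOPO backbone layout: CAP binding site, lac promoter and operator, flanking SP6 and T7 phage promoters, and a partial lacZα sequence followed by a ccdB toxin fragment. This is consistent with the record listing a ccdB-tolerant strain for propagation.

The insert, assembled by Gibson cloning, lies between the SP6 and T7 promoters in reverse orientation relative to the lac promoter. It joins the Streptococcus pyogenes Cas9 tracrRNA, carrying capture sequence 1 (CS1), to version 10 of the Acidaminococcus sp. Cas12a direct repeat. The automated annotation detects only partial matches to the SpCas9 gRNA scaffold and tracrRNA, as expected for a modified scaffold, and does not annotate the Cas12a repeat. No promoter for guide expression in mammalian cells is annotated. The stated purpose is to supply this tracrRNA-CS1/DR fragment for cloning into the pLCHKO_v4 hybrid guide RNA vector, where it would sit between a Cas9 spacer and a Cas12a spacer to form a single hybrid Cas9–Cas12a guide transcript. This supports scCHyMErA-Seq, a single-cell readout of combinatorial perturbations such as exon deletions. Depositor comments mention 10x Genomics capture sequence 2, a tevopreQ1 motif and BveI cloning sites in the guide expression cassettes, but none of these appear in the feature table.
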