Features (pLannotate 1.2.2; 16 found; start..end, strand, type, name):
      2..94      +  CDS            lacI (fragment): lac repressor; lacI; The lac repressor binds to the lac operator to inhibit transcription in E. coli. This inhibition can be relieved by adding lactose or isopropyl-β-D-thiogalactopyranoside (IPTG).
    107..128     +  protein_bind   CAP binding site: CAP binding activates transcription in the presence of cAMP. E. coli catabolite activator protein
    143..173     +  promoter       lac promoter: promoter for the E. coli lac operon
    181..197     +  protein_bind   lac operator: The lac repressor binds to the lac operator to inhibit transcription in E. coli. This inhibition can be relieved by adding lactose or isopropyl-β-D-thiogalactopyranoside (IPTG). lac repressor encoded by lacI
    239..257     +  promoter       SP6 promoter: promoter for bacteriophage SP6 RNA polymerase
    366..385     -  misc_RNA       gRNA scaffold (fragment): guide RNA scaffold for the Streptococcus pyogenes CRISPR/Cas9 system
    415..459     -  misc_RNA       tracrRNA (fragment): trans-activating CRISPR RNA for the Streptococcus pyogenes CRISPR/Cas9 system
    555..573     -  promoter       T7 promoter: promoter for bacteriophage T7 RNA polymerase
    576..723     +  CDS            lacZα (fragment): LacZα fragment of β-galactosidase; lacZ fragment
    733..1036    +  CDS            ccdB (fragment): CcdB, a bacterial toxin that poisons DNA gyrase; ccdB; Plasmids containing the ccdB gene cannot be propagated in standard E. coli strains.
   1084..1353    +  CDS            tnpA (fragment): TN5P_ECOLX - Also known as tnp. Experimental evidence at protein level: Swiss-Prot protein existence level 1. Mediates transposition of transposon Tn5 by a 'cut and paste' mechanism. First, the monomeric transposase binds the 19 bp inverted DNA repeats flanking the transposon. Then, dimerization of the DNA- bound transposase creates a synaptic DNA complex. After nicking of the first DNA strand, excision of the transposon proceeds through a series of intermediates. The transposase then mediates the insertion of the transposon at a new site by strand transfer. The activity of the wild- type tran
   1385..2179    +  CDS            NeoR/KanR: aminoglycoside phosphotransferase from Tn5; aph(3')-II (or nptII); confers resistance to neomycin, kanamycin, and G418 (Geneticin®)
   2200..2250    -  misc_feature   bom (fragment): basis of mobility region from pBR322
   2277..2365    +  promoter       AmpR promoter (fragment): bla
   2385..2759    +  CDS            BleoR: antibiotic-binding protein; Sh ble from Streptoalloteichus hindustanus; confers resistance to bleomycin, phleomycin, and Zeocin™
   2897..3485    +  rep_origin     ori: high-copy-number ColE1/pMB1/pBR322/pUC origin of replication
>Addgene plasmid #237553 | Topo_SpCas9.tracrRNA-CS1_AsCas12a DRv10 | addgene full sequence | sequence record 476179 | Addgene NGS Result
AGCGCCCAATACGCAAACCGCCTCTCCCCGCGCGTTGGCCGATTCATTAATGCAGCTGGCACGACAGGTT
TCCCGACTGGAAAGCGGGCAGTGAGCGCAACGCAATTAATGTGAGTTAGCTCACTCATTAGGCACCCCAG
GCTTTACACTTTATGCTTCCGGCTCGTATGTTGTGTGGAATTGTGAGCGGATAACAATTTCACACAGGAA
ACAGCTATGACCATGATTACGCCAAGCTATTTAGGTGACACTATAGAATACTCAAGCTATGCATCAAGCT
TGGTACCGAGCTCGGATCCACTAGTAACGGCCGCCAGTGTGCTGGAATTCGCCCTTAACGTCTCTACCTA
CGAGAGTAGGAATTCGCACCGACTCGGTGCCACTTGGCCTTGCTAGGACCGGCCTTAAAGCGGCCAAGTT
GATAACGGACTAGCCTTATTTCAACTTGCTATGCTGTTTCCAGCATAGCTCTGAAACAGAGACGAAGGGC
GAATTCTGCAGATATCCATCACACTGGCGGCCGCTCGAGCATGCATCTAGAGGGCCCAATTCGCCCTATA
GTGAGTCGTATTACAATTCACTGGCCGTCGTTTTACAACGTCGTGACTGGGAAAACCCTGGCGTTACCCA
ACTTAATCGCCTTGCAGCACATCCCCCTTTCGCCAGCTGGCGTAATAGCGAAGAGGCCCGCACCGATCGC
CCTTCCCAACAGTTGCGCAGCCTATACGTACGGCAGTTTAAGGTTTACACCTATAAAAGAGAGAGCCGTT
ATCGTCTGTTTGTGGATGTACAGAGTGATATTATTGACACGCCGGGGCGACGGATGGTGATCCCCCTGGC
CAGTGCACGTCTGCTGTCAGATAAAGTCTCCCGTGAACTTTACCCGGTGGTGCATATCGGGGATGAAAGC
TGGCGCATGATGACCACCGATATGGCCAGTGTGCCGGTCTCCGTTATCGGGGAAGAAGTGGCTGATCTCA
GCCACCGCGAAAATGACATCAAAAACGCCATTAACCTGATGTTCTGGGGAATATAAATGTCAGGCATGAG
ATTATCAAAAAGGATCTTCACCTAGATCCTTTTCACGTAGAAAGCCAGTCCGCAGAAACGGTGCTGACCC
CGGATGAATGTCAGCTACTGGGCTATCTGGACAAGGGAAAACGCAAGCGCAAAGAGAAAGCAGGTAGCTT
GCAGTGGGCTTACATGGCGATAGCTAGACTGGGCGGTTTTATGGACAGCAAGCGAACCGGAATTGCCAGC
TGGGGCGCCCTCTGGTAAGGTTGGGAAGCCCTGCAAAGTAAACTGGATGGCTTTCTTGCCGCCAAGGATC
TGATGGCGCAGGGGATCAAGCTCTGATCAAGAGACAGGATGAGGATCGTTTCGCATGATTGAACAAGATG
GATTGCACGCAGGTTCTCCGGCCGCTTGGGTGGAGAGGCTATTCGGCTATGACTGGGCACAACAGACAAT
CGGCTGCTCTGATGCCGCCGTGTTCCGGCTGTCAGCGCAGGGGCGCCCGGTTCTTTTTGTCAAGACCGAC
CTGTCCGGTGCCCTGAATGAACTGCAAGACGAGGCAGCGCGGCTATCGTGGCTGGCCACGACGGGCGTTC
CTTGCGCAGCTGTGCTCGACGTTGTCACTGAAGCGGGAAGGGACTGGCTGCTATTGGGCGAAGTGCCGGG
GCAGGATCTCCTGTCATCTCACCTTGCTCCTGCCGAGAAAGTATCCATCATGGCTGATGCAATGCGGCGG
CTGCATACGCTTGATCCGGCTACCTGCCCATTCGACCACCAAGCGAAACATCGCATCGAGCGAGCACGTA
CTCGGATGGAAGCCGGTCTTGTCGATCAGGATGATCTGGACGAAGAGCATCAGGGGCTCGCGCCAGCCGA
ACTGTTCGCCAGGCTCAAGGCGAGCATGCCCGACGGCGAGGATCTCGTCGTGACCCATGGCGATGCCTGC
TTGCCGAATATCATGGTGGAAAATGGCCGCTTTTCTGGATTCATCGACTGTGGCCGGCTGGGTGTGGCGG
ACCGCTATCAGGACATAGCGTTGGCTACCCGTGATATTGCTGAAGAGCTTGGCGGCGAATGGGCTGACCG
CTTCCTCGTGCTTTACGGTATCGCCGCTCCCGATTCGCAGCGCATCGCCTTCTATCGCCTTCTTGACGAG
TTCTTCTGAATTATTAACGCTTACAATTTCCTGATGCGGTATTTTCTCCTTACGCATCTGTGCGGTATTT
CACACCGCATCAGGTGGCACTTTTCGGGGAAATGTGCGCGGAACCCCTATTTGTTTATTTTTCTAAATAC
ATTCAAATATGTATCCGCTCATGAGACAATAACCCTGATAAATGCTTCAATAATAGCACGTGAGGAGGGC
CACCATGGCCAAGTTGACCAGTGCCGTTCCGGTGCTCACCGCGCGCGACGTCGCCGGAGCGGTCGAGTTC
TGGACCGACCGGCTCGGGTTCTCCCGGGACTTCGTGGAGGACGACTTCGCCGGTGTGGTCCGGGACGACG
TGACCCTGTTCATCAGCGCGGTCCAGGACCAGGTGGTGCCGGACAACACCCTGGCCTGGGTGTGGGTGCG
CGGCCTGGACGAGCTGTACGCCGAGTGGTCGGAGGTCGTGTCCACGAACTTCCGGGACGCCTCCGGGCCG
GCCATGACCGAGATCGGCGAGCAGCCGTGGGGGCGGGAGTTCGCCCTGCGCGACCCGGCCGGCAACTGCG
TGCACTTCGTGGCCGAGGAGCAGGACTGACACGTGCTAAAACTTCATTTTTAATTTAAAAGGATCTAGGT
GAAGATCCTTTTTGATAATCTCATGACCAAAATCCCTTAACGTGAGTTTTCGTTCCACTGAGCGTCAGAC
CCCGTAGAAAAGATCAAAGGATCTTCTTGAGATCCTTTTTTTCTGCGCGTAATCTGCTGCTTGCAAACAA
AAAAACCACCGCTACCAGCGGTGGTTTGTTTGCCGGATCAAGAGCTACCAACTCTTTTTCCGAAGGTAAC
TGGCTTCAGCAGAGCGCAGATACCAAATACTGTTCTTCTAGTGTAGCCGTAGTTAGGCCACCACTTCAAG
AACTCTGTAGCACCGCCTACATACCTCGCTCTGCTAATCCTGTTACCAGTGGCTGCTGCCAGTGGCGATA
AGTCGTGTCTTACCGGGTTGGACTCAAGACGATAGTTACCGGATAAGGCGCAGCGGTCGGGCTGAACGGG
GGGTTCGTGCACACAGCCCAGCTTGGAGCGAACGACCTACACCGAACTGAGATACCTACAGCGTGAGCTA
TGAGAAAGCGCCACGCTTCCCGAAGGGAGAAAGGCGGACAGGTATCCGGTAAGCGGCAGGGTCGGAACAG
GAGAGCGCACGAGGGAGCTTCCAGGGGGAAACGCCTGGTATCTTTATAGTCCTGTCGGGTTTCGCCACCT
CTGACTTGAGCGTCGATTTTTGTGATGCTCGTCAGGGGGGCGGAGCCTATGGAAAAACGCCAGCAACGCG
GCCTTTTTACGGTTCCTGGCCTTTTGCTGGCCTTTTGCTCACATGTTCTTTCCTGCGTTATCCCCTGATT
CTGTGGATAACCGTATTACCGCCTTTGAGTGAGCTGATACCGCTCGCCGCAGCCGAACGACCGAGCGCAG
CGAGTCAGTGAGCGAGGAAGCGGAAG
